Addgene plasmid #105988: pISH-Th
Purpose: To prepare riboprobe for in situ hybridization
Depositing lab: Peter Mombaerts. Depositing organization: Max Planck Research Unit for Neurogenetics. Publication: Development and topography of the lateral olfactory tract in the mouse: imaging by genetically encoded and injected fluorescent markers. Walz A, Omura M, Mombaerts P. J Neurobiol. 2006 Jul . 66(8):835-46. 10.1002/neu.20266 PubMed 16673392.
Backbone
  Vector backbone: pGEM-T
  Backbone size w/o insert (bp): 3000
  Vector type: to generate riboprobe
Growth in bacteria
  Bacterial resistance: Ampicillin, 100 μg/mL
  Growth temperature: 37°C
  Growth strain: DH5alpha
  Copy number: High Copy
Gene/Insert
  Gene/Insert name: tyrosine hydroxylase
  Species: M. musculus (mouse)
  Insert size (bp): 1639
  GenBank ID: NM_009377
  Entrez Gene: Th
  Cloning method: Unknown
  Sequencing primers: 5′ M13; 3′ M13 rev
Terms and licenses: Academic/Nonprofit Terms; Industry Terms: Not Available to Industry
Depositor comments: Linearize with NcoI, use SP6 RNA polymerase for IVT.
How to cite: pISH-Th was a gift from Peter Mombaerts (Addgene plasmid # 105988 ; http://n2t.net/addgene:105988 ; RRID:Addgene_105988)
