[The description below was written by a language model from this plasmid's Addgene catalogue record and pLannotate feature annotations shown in this document.]
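Description:
pISH-Th is a riboprobe template plasmid built on the pGEM-T cloning backbone, carrying a 1,639 bp fragment of mouse tyrosine hydroxylase (Th) cDNA for preparing probes for in situ hybridization. It is maintained in E. coli as a high-copy plasmid through a ColE1/pUC-type origin and selected with ampicillin via the β-lactamase gene and its native promoter. The backbone also retains an f1 phage origin, which permits single-stranded DNA production, and remnants of the lac promoter/operator and lacZα region that normally serve for blue/white screening in pGEM-T and are interrupted by the insert. The sequenced plasmid totals 4,641 nt, consistent with the roughly 3 kb backbone plus the insert.

The Th insert sits between opposing bacteriophage promoters: T7 upstream and SP6 downstream, facing inward. In the feature table the Th coding sequence runs in the same direction as the T7 promoter, so transcription from SP6 reads the opposite strand and yields antisense RNA complementary to the Th mRNA. This matches the depositor's note that the plasmid is linearized with NcoI and transcribed with SP6 RNA polymerase, giving a run-off transcript of defined length; T7 transcription would by the same logic give the sense strand, although the record does not describe such a use. A short annotated match to a hornet peptide near the SP6 end is most likely a spurious hit from automated annotation rather than a designed element. The plasmid has no eukaryotic expression elements and serves purely as an in vitro transcription template, suited to detecting Th-expressing catecholaminergic cells in mouse tissue; the associated work concerns the mouse olfactory system.
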