Features (pLannotate 1.2.2; 14 found; start..end, strand, type, name):
      1..19      +  promoter       T7 promoter: promoter for bacteriophage T7 RNA polymerase
     72..1535    +  CDS            Th: TY3H_MOUSE - Experimental evidence at protein level: Swiss-Prot protein existence level 1. Plays an important role in the physiology of adrenergic neurons (Probable). Positively regulates the regression of retinal hyaloid vessels during postnatal development (PubMed:30936473). From Mus musculus (Mouse).
   1718..1771    -  CDS            VESPI_VESMG (fragment): Experimental evidence at protein level: Swiss-Prot protein existence level 1. Shows contractile activity on isolated ileum smooth muscle. From Vespa magnifica (Hornet).
   1783..1801    -  promoter       SP6 promoter: promoter for bacteriophage SP6 RNA polymerase
   1843..1859    -  protein_bind   lac operator: The lac repressor binds to the lac operator to inhibit transcription in E. coli. This inhibition can be relieved by adding lactose or isopropyl-β-D-thiogalactopyranoside (IPTG). lac repressor encoded by lacI
   1867..1897    -  promoter       lac promoter: promoter for the E. coli lac operon
   1912..1933    -  protein_bind   CAP binding site: CAP binding activates transcription in the presence of cAMP. E. coli catabolite activator protein
   1946..2038    -  CDS            lacI (fragment): lac repressor; lacI; The lac repressor binds to the lac operator to inhibit transcription in E. coli. This inhibition can be relieved by adding lactose or isopropyl-β-D-thiogalactopyranoside (IPTG).
   2221..2809    -  rep_origin     ori: high-copy-number ColE1/pMB1/pBR322/pUC origin of replication
   2980..3840    -  CDS            AmpR: β-lactamase; bla; confers resistance to ampicillin, carbenicillin, and related antibiotics
   3841..3945    -  promoter       AmpR promoter: bla
   3972..4022    +  misc_feature   bom (fragment): basis of mobility region from pBR322
   4050..4478    -  rep_origin     f1 ori (sequence partly withheld): f1 bacteriophage origin of replication; arrow indicates direction of (+) strand synthesis
   4482..4639    -  CDS            lacZα (fragment): LacZα fragment of β-galactosidase; lacZ fragment
>Addgene plasmid #105988 | pISH-Th | addgene full sequence | sequence record 204664 | Addgene NGS Result
TAATACGACTCACTATAGGGCGAATTGGGCCCGACGTCGCATGCTCCCGGCCGCCATGGCCGCGGGATTA
GCCCAAGGGCTTCAGAAGAGCCGTCTCAGAGCAGGATACCAAGCAGGCCGAGGCTGTCACGTCCCCAAGG
TTCATTGGACGGCGGCAGAGTCTCATCGAGGATGCCCGTAAGGAGCGGGAGGCAGCAGCAGCTGCAGCAG
CGGCTGCGGTAGCCTCCGCGGAACCTGGGAACCCATTGGAGGCTGTGGTATTCGAGGAGAGGGATGGAAA
TGCTGTTCTCAACCTGCTCTTCTCCTTGAGGGGTACAAAACCCTCCTCACTGTCTCGGGCTTTGAAAGTG
TTTGAGACATTTGAAGCCAAAATCCACCACTTAGAGACCCGGCCTGCCCAGAGGCCACTGGCAGGAAGCC
CCCACCTGGAGTACTTTGTGCGCTTCGAGGTGCCCAGTGGCGACCTGGCTGCCCTCCTCAGTTCTGTGCG
TCGGGTGTCTGACGATGTGCGCAGTGCCAGAGAGGACAAGGTTCCCTGGTTCCCAAGGAAAGTGTCAGAG
TTGGATAAGTGTCACCACCTGGTCACCAAGTTTGACCCTGACCTGGACCTGGACCATCCGGGCTTCTCTG
ACCAGGCGTATCGCCAGCGCCGGAAGCTGATTGCAGAGATTGCCTTCCAATACAAGCAGGGTGAGCCAAT
TCCCCACGTGGAATACACAAAGGAGGAAATTGCTACCTGGAAGGAGGTATACGCCACGCTGAAGGGCCTC
TATGCTACCCATGCCTGCCGGGAACACCTGGAGGCTTTCCAGCTTCTGGAACGGTACTGTGGCTACCGAG
AGGACAGCATTCCACAGCTGGAGGATGTGTCTCACTTCTTGAAGGAACGGACTGGCTTCCAGCTGCGACC
CGTGGCCGGTCTACTGTCTGCCCGTGATTTTCTGGCCAGTCTGGCCTTCCGTGTGTTTCAGTGCACACAG
TACATCCGTCATGCCTCCTCACCTATGCACTCACCCGAGCCAGACTGCTGCCACGAGCTGCTGGGACACG
TACCCATGTTGGCTGACCGCACATTTGCCCAGTTCTCCCAGGACATTGGACTTGCATCTCTGGGGGCTTC
AGATGAAGAAATTGAAAAACTCTCCACGGTGTACTGGTTCACTGTGGAGTTTGGGCTGTGTAAACAGAAT
GGGGAGCTGAAGGCTTACGGTGCAGGGCTGCTGTCTTCCTATGGAGAGCTCCTGCACTCCCTGTCAGAGG
AGCCCGAGGTCCGGGCCTTTGACCCAGACACAGCAGCCGTGCAGCCCTACCAAGATCAAACCTACCAGCC
GGTGTACTTCGTGTCAGAGAGCTTCAGTGATGCCAAGGACAAGCTCAGGAACTATGCCTCTCGTATCCAG
CGCCCATTCTCTGTGAAGTTTGACCCGTACACCCTGGCCATTGATGTACTGGACAGTCCTCACACCATCC
GGCGCTCCTTAGAGGGGGTCCAGGATGAGCTGCACACCCTGACCCAAGCACTGAGTGCCATTAGCTAAAT
GCATAGGGTACCACCCACAGGTGCCAGGGGCCTTTCCCAAAGTTCCCAGCCCCTTCTCCAACCTTTCCTG
GCCCAGAGGCTTTCCCATGTGTGTGGCTGGACCCTTTGATGGGCTGCTCTTGGTCCCCCTCCTCCACTGC
TTCTCAACCACATCTTACTACTGCATGCAATCACTAGTGCGGCCGCCTGCAGGTCGACCATATGGGAGAG
CTCCCAACGCGTTGGATGCATAGCTTGAGTATTCTATAGTGTCACCTAAATAGCTTGGCGTAATCATGGT
CATAGCTGTTTCCTGTGTGAAATTGTTATCCGCTCACAATTCCACACAACATACGAGCCGGAAGCATAAA
GTGTAAAGCCTGGGGTGCCTAATGAGTGAGCTAACTCACATTAATTGCGTTGCGCTCACTGCCCGCTTTC
CAGTCGGGAAACCTGTCGTGCCAGCTGCATTAATGAATCGGCCAACGCGCGGGGAGAGGCGGTTTGCGTA
TTGGGCGCTCTTCCGCTTCCTCGCTCACTGACTCGCTGCGCTCGGTCGTTCGGCTGCGGCGAGCGGTATC
AGCTCACTCAAAGGCGGTAATACGGTTATCCACAGAATCAGGGGATAACGCAGGAAAGAACATGTGAGCA
AAAGGCCAGCAAAAGGCCAGGAACCGTAAAAAGGCCGCGTTGCTGGCGTTTTTCCATAGGCTCCGCCCCC
CTGACGAGCATCACAAAAATCGACGCTCAAGTCAGAGGTGGCGAAACCCGACAGGACTATAAAGATACCA
GGCGTTTCCCCCTGGAAGCTCCCTCGTGCGCTCTCCTGTTCCGACCCTGCCGCTTACCGGATACCTGTCC
GCCTTTCTCCCTTCGGGAAGCGTGGCGCTTTCTCATAGCTCACGCTGTAGGTATCTCAGTTCGGTGTAGG
TCGTTCGCTCCAAGCTGGGCTGTGTGCACGAACCCCCCGTTCAGCCCGACCGCTGCGCCTTATCCGGTAA
CTATCGTCTTGAGTCCAACCCGGTAAGACACGACTTATCGCCACTGGCAGCAGCCACTGGTAACAGGATT
AGCAGAGCGAGGTATGTAGGCGGTGCTACAGAGTTCTTGAAGTGGTGGCCTAACTACGGCTACACTAGAA
GAACAGTATTTGGTATCTGCGCTCTGCTGAAGCCAGTTACCTTCGGAAAAAGAGTTGGTAGCTCTTGATC
CGGCAAACAAACCACCGCTGGTAGCGGTGGTTTTTTTGTTTGCAAGCAGCAGATTACGCGCAGAAAAAAA
GGATCTCAAGAAGATCCTTTGATCTTTTCTACGGGGTCTGACGCTCAGTGGAACGAAAACTCACGTTAAG
GGATTTTGGTCATGAGATTATCAAAAAGGATCTTCACCTAGATCCTTTTAAATTAAAAATGAAGTTTTAA
ATCAATCTAAAGTATATATGAGTAAACTTGGTCTGACAGTTACCAATGCTTAATCAGTGAGGCACCTATC
TCAGCGATCTGTCTATTTCGTTCATCCATAGTTGCCTGACTCCCCGTCGTGTAGATAACTACGATACGGG
AGGGCTTACCATCTGGCCCCAGTGCTGCAATGATACCGCGAGACCCACGCTCACCGGCTCCAGATTTATC
AGCAATAAACCAGCCAGCCGGAAGGGCCGAGCGCAGAAGTGGTCCTGCAACTTTATCCGCCTCCATCCAG
TCTATTAATTGTTGCCGGGAAGCTAGAGTAAGTAGTTCGCCAGTTAATAGTTTGCGCAACGTTGTTGCCA
TTGCTACAGGCATCGTGGTGTCACGCTCGTCGTTTGGTATGGCTTCATTCAGCTCCGGTTCCCAACGATC
AAGGCGAGTTACATGATCCCCCATGTTGTGCAAAAAAGCGGTTAGCTCCTTCGGTCCTCCGATCGTTGTC
AGAAGTAAGTTGGCCGCAGTGTTATCACTCATGGTTATGGCAGCACTGCATAATTCTCTTACTGTCATGC
CATCCGTAAGATGCTTTTCTGTGACTGGTGAGTACTCAACCAAGTCATTCTGAGAATAGTGTATGCGGCG
ACCGAGTTGCTCTTGCCCGGCGTCAATACGGGATAATACCGCGCCACATAGCAGAACTTTAAAAGTGCTC
ATCATTGGAAAACGTTCTTCGGGGCGAAAACTCTCAAGGATCTTACCGCTGTTGAGATCCAGTTCGATGT
AACCCACTCGTGCACCCAACTGATCTTCAGCATCTTTTACTTTCACCAGCGTTTCTGGGTGAGCAAAAAC
AGGAAGGCAAAATGCCGCAAAAAAGGGAATAAGGGCGACACGGAAATGTTGAATACTCATACTCTTCCTT
TTTCAATATTATTGAAGCATTTATCAGGGTTATTGTCTCATGAGCGGATACATATTTGAATGTATTTAGA
AAAATAAACAAATAGGGGTTCCGCGCACATTTCCCCGAAAAGTGCCACCTGATGCGGTGTGAAATACCGC
ACAGATGCGTAAGGAGAAAATACCGCATCAGGAAATTGTAAGCGTTAATATTTTGTTAAAATTCGCGTTA
AATTTTTGTTAAATCAGCTCATTTTTTAACCAATAGGCCGAAATCGGCAAAATCCCTTATAAATCAAAAG
AATAGACCGAGATAGGGT
[37 nt withheld, positions 4149-4185]
AAAGAACGTGGACTCCAACGTCAAAGG
[49 nt withheld, positions 4213-4261]
T
[91 nt withheld, positions 4263-4353]
G
[124 nt withheld, positions 4355-4478]
CCATTCGCCATTCAGGCTGCGCAACTGTTGGGAAGGGCGATCGGTGCGGGCCTCTTCGCTATTACGCCAG
CTGGCGAAAGGGGGATGTGCTGCAAGGCGATTAAGTTGGGTAACGCCAGGGTTTTCCCAGTCACGACGTT
GTAAAACGACGGCCAGTGAATTG
