>Addgene plasmid #105988 | pISH-Th | depositor partial sequence | sequence record 200705 | insert, sequenced with M13
ATGCTCCCGGCCGCCATGGCCGCGGGATTAGCCCAAGGGCTTCAGAAGAGCCGTCTCAGAGCAGGATACC
AAGCAGGCCGAGGCTGTCACGTCCCCAAGGTTCATTGGACGGCGGCAGAGTCTCATCGAGGATGCCCGTA
AGGAGCGGGAGGCAGCAGCAGCTGCAGCAGCGGCTGCGGTAGCCTCCGCGGAACCTGGGAACCCATTGGA
GGCTGTGGTATTCGAGGAGAGGGATGGAAATGCTGTTCTCAACCTGCTCTTCTCCTTGAGGGGTACAAAA
CCCTCCTCACTGTCTCGGGCTTTGAAAGTGTTTGAGACATTTGAAGCCAAAATCCACCACTTAGAGACCC
GGCCTGCCCAGAGGCCACTGGCAGGAAGCCCCCACCTGGAGTACTTTGTGCGCTTCGAGGTGCCCAGTGG
CGACCTGGCTGCCCTCCTCAGTTCTGTGCGTCGGGTGTCTGACGATGTGCGCAGTGCCAGAGAGGACAAG
GTTCCCTGGTTCCCAAGGAAAGTGTCAGAGTTGGATAAGTGTCACCACCTGGTCACCAAGTTTGACCCTG
ACCTGGACCTGGACCATCCGGGCTTCTCTGACCAGGCGTATCGCCAGCGCCGGAAGCTGATTGCAGAGAT
TGCCTTCCAATACAAGCAGGGTGAGCCAATTCCCCACGTGGAATACACAAAGGAGGAAATTGCTACCTGG
AAGGAGGTATACGCCACGCTGAAGGGCCTCTATGCTACCCATGCCTGCCGGGAACACCTGGAGGCTTTCC
AGCTTCTGGAACGGTACTGTGGCTACCGAGAGGACAGCATTCCACAGCTGGAGGATGTGTCTCACTTCTT
GAAGGAACGGACTGGCTTCCAGCTGCGACCCGTGGCCGGTCTACTGTCTGCCCGTGATTTTCTGGCCAGT
CTGGC
