>Addgene plasmid #105988 | pISH-Th | depositor partial sequence | sequence record 200706 | Insert, sequenced with M13-rev
CGCGTTGGGAGCTCTCCCATATGGTCGACCTGCAGGCGGCCGCACTAGTGATTGCATGCAGTAGTAAGAT
GTGGTTGAGAAGCAGTGGAGGAGGGGGACCAAGAGCAGCCCATCAAAGGGTCCAGCCACACACATGGGAA
AGCCTCTGGGCCAGGAAAGGTTGGAGAAGGGGCTGGGAACTTTGGGAAAGGCCCCTGGCACCTGTGGGTG
GTACCCTATGCATTTAGCTAATGGCACTCAGTGCTTGGGTCAGGGTGTGCAGCTCATCCTGGACCCCCTC
TAAGGAGCGCCGGATGGTGTGAGGACTGTCCAGTACATCAATGGCCAGGGTGTACGGGTCAAACTTCACA
GAGAATGGGCGCTGGATACGAGAGGCATAGTTCCTGAGCTTGTCCTTGGCATCACTGAAGCTCTCTGACA
CGAAGTACACCGGCTGGTAGGTTTGATCTTGGTAGGGCTGCACGGCTGCTGTGTCTGGGTCAAAGGCCCG
GACCTCGGGCTCCTCTGACAGGGAGTGCAGGAGCTCTCCATAGGAAGACAGCAGCCCTGCACCGTAAGCC
TTCAGCTCCCCATTCTGTTTACACAGCCCAAACTCCACAGTGAACCAGTACACCGTGGAGAGTTTTTCAA
TTTCTTCATCTGAAGCCCCCAGAGATGCAAGTCCAATGTCCTGGGAGAACTGGGCAAATGTGCGGTCAGC
CAACATGGGTACGTGTCCCAGCAGCTCGTGGCAGCAGTCTGGCTCGGGTGAGTGCATAGGTGAGGAGGCA
TGACGGATGTACTGTGTGCACTGAAACACACGGAAGGCCAGACTGGCCAG
